>Addgene plasmid #239274 | pSLQ10622 | addgene full sequence | sequence record 474754 | Addgene NGS Result
TACTTGAAGCACTCAAGGCAAGCTTTATTGAGGCTTAAGCAGTGGGTTCCCTAGTTAGCCAGAGAGCTCC
CAGGCTCAGATCTGGTCTAACCAGAGAGACCCAGTACAGGCAAAAAGCAGCTGCTTATATGCAGGATCTG
AGGGCTCGCCACTCCCCAGTCCCGCCCAGGCCACGCCTCCCTGGAAAGTCCCCAGCGGAAAGTCCCTTGT
AGCAAGCTCGATATCAGCAGTTCTTGAAGTACTCCGGATGCAGCTCTCGGGCCACGTGATGAAATGCTAG
GCGGCTGTCAAACCTCCACTCTAACACTTCTCTCTCCGGGTCATCCATCCCATGCAGGCTCACAGGGTGT
AACAAGCTGGTGTTCTCTCCTTTATTGGCCTCTTCTACCTTATCTGGCTCAACTGGTACTAGCTTGTAGC
ACCATCCAAAGGTCAGTGGATATCTGACCCCTGGCCCTGGTGTGTAGTTCTGCTAATCAGGGAAGTAGCC
TTGTGTGTGGTAGATCCACAGATCAAGGATATCTTGTCTTCTTTGGGAGTGAATTAGCCCTTCCAACTAC
TAAGTTTGTAGTACATATTTAACAAATACAATTTCTTTAAAATGAAAATAATTCAGAGGAATCACAGGTT
TAGAGTAAATGAAACCACAGGTAATTGGCAGTGGTAATAGGGTATGGGGTGGGAAGTTTGGGATGATTTT
GGTTAGCTTGAGTTATCCAGTTGATCCAGACATGATAAGATACATTGATGAGTTTGGACAAACCACAACT
AGAATGCAGTGAAAAAAATGCTTTATTTGTGAAATTTGTGATGCTATTGCTTTATTTGTAACCATTATAA
GCTGCAATAAACAAGTTAACAACAACAATTGCATTCATTTTATGTTTCAGGTTCAGGGGGAGGTGTGGGA
GGTTTTTTAAAGCAAGTAAAACCTCTACAAATGTGGTATGGCTGATTATGATCTCTAGTCAAGGCACTAT
ACATCAAATATTCCTTATTAACCCCTTTACAAATTAAAAAGCTAAAGGTACACAATTTTTGAGCATAGTT
ATTAATAGCAGACACTCTATGCCTGTGTGGAGTAAGAAAAAACAGTATGTTATGATTATAACTGTTATGC
CTACTTATAAAGGTTACAGAATATTTTTCCATAATTTTCTTGTATAGCAGTGCAGCTTTTTCCTTTGTGG
TGTAAATAGCAAAGCAAGCAAGAGTTCTATTACTAAACACAGCATGACTCAAAAAACTTAGCAATTCTGA
AGGAAAGTCCTTGGGGTCTTCTACCTTTCTCTTCTTTTTTGGAGGAGTAGAATGTTGAGAGTCAGCAGTA
GCCTCATCATCACTAGATGGCATTTCTTCTGAGCAAAACAGGTTTTCCTCATTAAAGGCATTCCACCACT
GCTCCCATTCATCAGTTCCATAGGTTGGAATCTAAAATACACAAACAATTAGAATCAGTAGTTTAACACA
TTATACACTTAAAAATTTTATATTTACCTTAGAGCTTTAAATCTCTGTAGGTAGTTTGTCCAATTATGTC
ACACCACAGAAGTAAGGTTCCTTCACAAAGATCCGGGGCCCACTCATAAATCCAGTTGCCGCCACGGTAG
CCAATCACCGTATCGTATAAATCATCGTCGGTACGTTCGGCATCGCTCATCACAATACGTGCCTGGACGT
CGAGGATTTCGCGTGGGTCAATGCCGCGCCAGATCCACATCAGACGGTTAATCATGCGATACCAGTGAGG
GATGGTTTTACCATCAAGGGCCGACTGCACAGGCGGTTGTGCGCCGTGATTAAAGCGGCGGACTAGCGTC
GAGGTTTCAGGATGTTTAAAGCGGGGTTTGAACAGGGTTTCGCTCAGGTTTGCCTGTGTCATGGATGCAG
CCTCCAGAATACTTACTGGAAACTATTGTAACCCGCCTGAAGTTAAAAAGAACAACGCCCGGCAGTGCCA
GGCGTTGAAAAGATTAGCGACCGGAGATTGGCGGGACGAATACGACGCCCATATCCCACGGCTGTTCAAT
CCAGGTATCTTGCGGGATATCAACAACATAGTCATCAACCAGCGGACGACCAGCCGGTTTTGCGAAGATG
GTGACAAAGTGCGCTTTTGGATACATTTCACGAATCGCAACCGCAGTACCACCGGTATCCACCAGGTCAT
CAATAACGATGAAGCCTTCGCCATCGCCTTCTGCGCGTTTCAGCACTTTAAGCTCGCGCTGGTTGTCGTG
ATCGTAGCTGGAAATACAAACGGTATCGACATGACGAATACCCAGTTCACGCGCCAGTAACGCACCCGGT
ACAGACCGCCACGGCTTACGGCAATAATGCCTTTCCATTGTTCAGAAGGCATCAGTCGGCTTGCGAGTTT
ACGTGCATGGATCTGCAACATGTCCCAGGTGACGATGTATTTTTCGCTCATGTGAAGTGTCCCAGCCTGT
TTATCTACGGCTTAAAAAGTGTTCGAGGGGAAAATAGGTTGCGCGAGATTATAGAGATCTGGCGCACTAA
AAACCAGTATTTCACATGAGTCCGCGTCTTTTTACGCACTGCCTCTCCCTGACGCGGGATAAAGTGGTAT
TCTCAAACATATCTCGCAAGCCTGTCTTGTGTCCAAGCTTTTTGCAAAAGCCTAGGCCTCCAAAAAAGCC
TCCTCACTACTTCTGGAATAGCTCAGAGGCCGAGGCGGCCTCGGCCTCTGCATAAATAAAAAAAATTAGT
CAGCCATGGGGCGGAGAATGGGCGGAACTGGGCGGAGTTAGGGGCGGGATGGGCGGAGTTAGGGGCGGGA
CTATGGTTGCTGACTAATTGAGATGCATGCTTTGCATACTTCTGCCTGCTGGGGAGCCTGGGGACTTTCC
ACACCTGGTTGCTGACTAATTGAGATGCATGCTTTGCATACTTCTGCCTGCTGGGGAGCCTGGGGACTTT
CCACACCCTAACTGACACACATTCCACAGCTGCATTAATGAATCGGCCGACGCGCGGGGAGAGGCGGTTT
GCGTATTGGGCGCTCTTCCGCTTCCTCGCTCACTGACTCGCTGCGCTCGGTCGTTCGGCTGCGGCGAGCG
GTATCAGCTCACTCAAAGGCGGTAATACGGTTATCCACAGAATCAGGGGATAACGCAGGAAAGAACATGT
GAGCAAAAGGCCAGCAAAAGGCCAGGAACCGTAAAAAGGCCGCGTTGCTGGCGTTTTTCCATAGGCTCCG
CCCCCCTGACGAGCATCACAAAAATCGACGCTCAAGTCAGAGGTGGCGAAACCCGACAGGACTATAAAGA
TACCAGGCGTTTCCCCCTGGAAGCTCCCTCGTGCGCTCTCCTGTTCCGACCCTGCCGCTTACCGGATACC
TGTCCGCCTTTCTCCCTTCGGGAAGCGTGGCGCTTTCTCATAGCTCACGCTGTAGGTATCTCAGTTCGGT
GTAGGTCGTTCGCTCCAAGCTGGGCTGTGTGCACGAACCCCCCGTTCAGCCCGACCGCTGCGCCTTATCC
GGTAACTATCGTCTTGAGTCCAACCCGGTAAGACACGACTTATCGCCACTGGCAGCAGCCACTGGTAACA
GGATTAGCAGAGCGAGGTATGTAGGCGGTGCTACAGAGTTCTTGAAGTGGTGGCCTAACTACGGCTACAC
TAGAAGAACAGTATTTGGTATCTGCGCTCTGCTGAAGCCAGTTACCTTCGGAAAAAGAGTTGGTAGCTCT
TGATCCGGCAAACAAACCACCGCTGGTAGCGGTGGTTTTTTTGTTTGCAAGCAGCAGATTACGCGCAGAA
AAAAAGGATCTCAAGAAGATCCTTTGATCTTTTCTACGGGGTCTGACGCTCAGTGGAACGAAAACTCACG
TTAAGGGATTTTGGTCATGAGATTATCAAAAAGGATCTTCACCTAGATCCTTTTAAATTAAAAATGAAGT
TTTAAATCAATCTAAAGTATATATGAGTAAACTTGGTCTGACAGTTACCAATGCTTAATCAGTGAGGCAC
CTATCTCAGCGATCTGTCTATTTCGTTCATCCATAGTTGCCTGACTCCCCGTCGTGTAGATAACTACGAT
ACGGGAGGGCTTACCATCTGGCCCCAGTGCTGCAATGATACCGCGAGACCCACGCTCACCGGCTCCAGAT
TTATCAGCAATAAACCAGCCAGCCGGAAGGGCCGAGCGCAGAAGTGGTCCTGCAACTTTATCCGCCTCCA
TCCAGTCTATTAATTGTTGCCGGGAAGCTAGAGTAAGTAGTTCGCCAGTTAATAGTTTGCGCAACGTTGT
TGCCATTGCTACAGGCATCGTGGTGTCACGCTCGTCGTTTGGTATGGCTTCATTCAGCTCCGGTTCCCAA
CGATCAAGGCGAGTTACATGATCCCCCATGTTGTGCAAAAAAGCGGTTAGCTCCTTCGGTCCTCCGATCG
TTGTCAGAAGTAAGTTGGCCGCAGTGTTATCACTCATGGTTATGGCAGCACTGCATAATTCTCTTACTGT
CATGCCATCCGTAAGATGCTTTTCTGTGACTGGTGAGTACTCAACCAAGTCATTCTGAGAATAGTGTATG
CGGCGACCGAGTTGCTCTTGCCCGGCGTCAATACGGGATAATACCGCGCCACATAGCAGAACTTTAAAAG
TGCTCATCATTGGAAAACGTTCTTCGGGGCGAAAACTCTCAAGGATCTTACCGCTGTTGAGATCCAGTTC
GATGTAACCCACTCGTGCACCCAACTGATCTTCAGCATCTTTTACTTTCACCAGCGTTTCTGGGTGAGCA
AAAACAGGAAGGCAAAATGCCGCAAAAAAGGGAATAAGGGCGACACGGAAATGTTGAATACTCATACTCT
TCCTTTTTCAATATTATTGAAGCATTTATCAGGGTTATTGTCTCATGAGCGGATACATATTTGAATGTAT
TTAGAAAAATAAACAAATAGGGGTTCCGCGCACATTTCCCCGAAAAGTGCCACCTGACGTCTAAGAAACC
ATTATTATCATGACATTAACCTATAAAAATAGGCGTATCACGAGGCCCTTTCGTCTCGCGCGTTTCGGTG
ATGACGGTGAAAACCTCTGACACATGCAGCTCCCGGAGACGGTCACAGCTTGTCTGTAAGCGGATGCCGG
GAGCAGACAAGCCCGTCAGGGCGCGTCAGCGGGTGTTGGCGGGTGTCGGGGCTGGCTTAACTATGCGGCA
TCAGAGCAGATTGTACTGAGAGTGCACCATTCGACGCTCTCCCTTATGCGACTCCTGCATTAGGAAGCAG
CCCAGTAGTAGGTTGAGGCCGTTGAGCACCGCCGCCGCAAGGAATGGTGCATGCAAGGAGATGGCGCCCA
ACAGTCCCCCGGCCACGGGGCCTGCCACCATACCCACGCCGAAACAAGCGCTCATGAGCCCGAAGTGGCG
AGCCCGATCTTCCCCATCGGTGATGTCGGCGATATAGGCGCCAGCAACCGCACCTGTGGCGCCGGTGATG
CCGGCCACGATGCGTCCGGCGTAGAGGATCTGGCTAGCGATGACCCTGCTGATTGGTTCGCTGACCATTT
CCGGGTGCGGGACGGCGTTACCAGAAACTCAGAAGGTTCGTCCAACCAAACCGACTCTGACGGCAGTTTA
CGAGAGAGATGATAGGGTCTGCTTCAGTAAGCCAGATGCTACACAATTAGGCTTGTACATATTGTCGTTA
GAACGCGGCTACAATTAATACATAACCTTATGTATCATACACATACGATTTAGGTGACACTATAGAATAC
ACGGAATTAATTCTAGATGCTGCTAGAGATTTTCCACACTGACTAAAAGGGTCTGAGGGATCTCTAGTTA
CCAGAGTCACACAACAGACGGGCACACACTACTTGAAGCACTCAAGGCAAGCTTTATTGAGGCTTAAGCA
GTGGGTTCCCTAGTTAGCCAGAGAGCTCCCAGGCTCAGATCTGGTCTAACCAGAGAGACCCAGTACAAGC
AAAAAGCAGATCTTGTCTTCGTTGGGAGTGAATTAGCCCTTCCAGTCCCCCCTTTTCTTTTAAAAAGTGG
CTAAGATCTACAGCTGCCTTGTAAGTCATTGGTCTTAAAGGTACCGAGCTCGAATTAATTCCCTCGAGGT
CGACGGTATCGATGCGGGGAGGCGGCCCAAAGGGAGATCCGACTCGTCTGAGGGCGAAGGCGAAGACGCG
GAAGAGGCCGCAGAGCCGGCAGCAGGCCGCGGGAAGGAAGGTCCGCTGGATTGAGGGCCGAAGGGACGTA
GCAGAAGGACGTCCCGCGCAGAATCCAGGTGGCAACACAGGCGAGCAGCCAAGGAAAGGACGATGATTTC
CCCGACAACACCACGGAATTGTCAGTGCCCAACAGCCGAGCCCCTGTCCAGCAGCGGGCAAGGCAGGCGG
CGATGAGTTCCGCCGTGGCAATAGGGAGGGGGAAAGCGAAAGTCCCGGAAAGGAGCTGACAGGTGGTGGC
AATGCCCCAACCAGTGGGGGTTGCGTCAGCAAACACAGTGCACACCACGCCACGTTGCCTGACAACGGGC
CACAACTCCTCATAAAGAGACAGCAACCAGGATTTATACAAGGAGGAGAAAATGAAAGCCATACGGGAAG
CAATAGCATGATACAAAGGCATTAAAGCAGCGTATCCACATAGCGTAAAAGGAGCAACATAGTTAAGAAT
ACCAGTCAATCTTTCACAAATTTTGTAATCCAGAGGTTGATTATCGATAAGCTTGATATCAAGCTTGCAT
GCCTGCAGGTCACTTCCTGTTGGCCTGAGCAGTACCAATAACACACTGGTTCACCTTGGAGGCAAAGCGT
AGAGAGTTGAGGGACTCGGAGACGTTCTCTTCCAGTGGAGAAATGTTCACAAACATGAGCATCTTAGCAC
TACCACCCAGAGAGTTCTGCAGCAGGTAGGTCAGTTTGCTGTTCCGGTAAGGCACGTGGGACTCCTTGTT
GCTCAGGGCCATGATAACCAGCCCCAGCGTGGACAGGCTGCTGTTAATGGCCTGTGTTTCCCGAAGGCGT
TCCCGCTCCCCGGGGCCGAGGGCTAAGCCGGGGTCAAGTCGCTCACTCCCGGCCAGGTCCACAAGACTGA
GGGGGGCCCCACACTGCAGGCCTCGGCTGGAGTGCTCCCCAGAAATCTGTAGCTGGAATACACTGTGGCT
GCGTGATGACCGTTCATTCTGGGCTGTGCGGGCCACAGCCCGATTCTGGCGGGCCAGATGAAGCAGGGCG
TCCACTTCTTTCTCACAGGAGACAGGGACATATCGAGCATTGGTGACAGTGAGCTCCTCACTCCCTGGCC
CTGCACGGCGAATCTCACACTCGCCCCCTTGACCCTTCCGGGTTCCAGTGGCCAGCAGGTCCCGGACAGT
CTCATTGTAGATCTCTACGTAGCTTGCTACAAAGCTGTAGGTCCAGCCCTGACCACTCAGCTCCTGAGCC
ACAGAGAAGAGGTGCCGCAGGGCCCGAGGGATCAGCCCCTCCAACTGGGGGTCTCCCCCAGGCCCACCCT
CCATTGTGAAGGTCTTGCCACTGCCTGTCTGGCCATAGGCAAAGATGCATACTGGATAGCCATCCAGGGC
TGACTGGACAAGCATGGCAATCTCTTCAAACACTTCATCCTGTCCACTTCCTGGTGGGAATACCCGGTCA
AAGGAAAAATCATGGCGAGTTGGGGGAGCTGGTGCCCCACTCAGGGTCCCACGCCGCTCGTCAGACCGGG
AGAGGCTAAGGCGGGTTGGAGGATCAGAGGGCCCACCAGGGCCAGAGGGAAACAGGAGGAGGCCAGGGGG
TGGAGTGGGCTCCCCCGGCAGGACAGGGCGGACCCGGCAGAATACACGGATGTTGCCCTTGAGTTCCTGC
AGCTGGTTGTGCAGTCGCCGGCGCTCCATTTCTAGCCCATGAAGACGTTCTTCCCGCTCAGTCAGTAAGG
CTGCCTGGGCCACAGTCTCCTGCCGCAGAGATGCCACCTCTGCTTGGCTGCTTGACAGGGCTGCTTCTGA
TGTCTGCAGCCTCCTCTCCTTCTCCTCTAGTTGGGACATCAGTCCCCTCCGTTCTTCCTGCAATTCCACC
TGTTTTTTCTGAAGCTCTTGCACCAAGCCCTCCTGCGTGCTCAGCCGCTCTTCCAGCTCCAGGACACAAG
CACGCAAGTTCTTCAGCTCCTGTTGGCCCTGCTCAGCCTGGGCCTGTACCTTGGCTAAATGCCCCTCCAG
TGTTGTGCGCTCTGTCCCCAGGGCCTTGACCTGCTGCTGGGCATCTCTGAGCTGGTCCTGAAGCTGCTGG
TTCTCTTGGTCCAACGTTTGAGTCCTCTCACGGCACCGTTTTAGTTCTGCATTTAGGTCACATAACTGAC
CCTTTAAGTCCCAGGCTGGACGTTTGCTGGGTTTCTTCCCTCCTGCCATGCTACCGCTGCCGCTACCACC
GGTCCGATTAAGCTTGTGCCCCAGTTTGCTAGGGAGGTCGCAGTATCTGGCCACTGCCACCTCGTGCTGC
TCGACGTAGGTCTCGTTGTTGGCCTCCTTGATTCTTTCCAGTCTGTAGTCCACATAGTAGACGCCAGGCA
TCTTGAGGTTCTTAGCGGGTTTCTTGGATCTATATGTGGTCTTGATGTTTGCGATCAGATGGCTCCCGCC
CACGAGCTTCAGGGCCATGTCGTTTCTGCCTTCCAGGCCGCCGTCAGCGGGGTACAGCGTCTCGGTGAAG
GCCTCCCAGCCGAGTGTTTTCTTCTGCATCACAGGGCCGTTGGATGTGAAGTTCACCCCTCTGATCTTGA
CGTTGTAGATGAGGCAGCCGTCCTGGAGGCTGGTGTCCTGGGTAGCGGTCAGCACGCCCCCGTCTTCGTA
TGTGGTGACTCTCTCCCATGTGAAGCCCTCAGGGAAGGACTGCTTGAAGAAGTCGGGGATGCCCTGGGTG
TGGTTGATGAAGGTCTTGCTGCCGTAGAGGAAGCTAGTAGCCAGGATGTCGAAGGCGAAGGGGAGAGGGC
CGCCCTCGACCACCTTGATTCTCATGGTCTGGGTGCCCTCGTAGGGCTTGCCTTCGCCCTCGGATGTGCA
CTTGAAGTGATGGTTGTCCACGGTGCCCTCCATGTACAGCTTCATGTGCATGTTCTCCTTAATCAGCTCG
CTCGGATCCACGTTCATAGCTTCAGTGATCGAAGCAAGTTTCTGAAGATTCAATCTAATAACCGTATCAG
CAAACAATCTCGTATCTTCCTCCGAATTACCTTCCGGTACATCAACAACATAAGATTCCAAAACAACGGT
CCAGATCCTTTCTTCTTCTTCTTCTTTCTCAAATCTATGAACCGTCGTAACCGATTTATAATTCCTCAGC
CTATGTTCACCACCGGTTATACTAAACCCAGTCACTCTCCGATCATCGTCCAACAGATCTAATCTCTCTC
GAGACGTATTCGCCGGTAATCCACTTATCACGTTCACGTCGCGCGTGCATCCCACTCGCATCTCGAAATC
TTCACTCACGTTACAGCTTTTGATGAAGTGTTTGTAAATCTGTGGCCTATCGAAACGTCTCACCACGGAC
CATACTGTTTCCGGCGGCGCGTGGATTCGCTGAGCTAGGAGAGATGAGCAACGGCCGTTACCGAGTTGGT
ACGTGTGGAACTCGGCGATTGATTGGGAGAGTTGGGTGAATTCGTCTTGAGTTGGCGCGCCCCCACCCAT
GACTCAGTCGTACCGCAAGCTTGATATCCTGCAGACGCGTAAGCTTGGGCTGCAGGTCGAAAGGCCCGGA
GATGAGGAAGAGGAGAACAGCGCGGCAGACGTGCGCTTTTGAAGCGTGCAGAATGCCGGGCCTCCGGAGG
ACCTTCGGGCGCCCGCCCCGCCCCTGAGCCCGCCCCTGAGCCCGCCCCCGGACCCACCCCTTCCCAGCCT
CTGAGCCCAGAAAGCGAAGGAGCAAAGCTGCTATTGGCCGCTGCCCCAAAGGCCTACCCGCTTCCATTGC
TCAGCGGTGCTGTCCATCTGCACGAGACTAGTGAGACGTGCTACTTCCATTTGTCACGTCCTGCACGACG
CGAGCTGCGGGGCGGGGGGGAACTTCCTGACTAGGGGAGGAGTAGAAGGTGGCGCGAAGGGGCCACCAAA
GAACGGAGCCGGTTGGCGCCTACCGGTGGATGTGGAATGTGTGCGAGGCCAGAGGCCACTTGTGTAGCGC
CAAGTGCCCAGCGGGGCTGCTAAAGCGCATGCTCCAGACTGCCTTGGGAAAAGCGCCTCCCCTACCCGGT
AGAATTCGATATCAAGCTTATCGATCCAAACTGGATCTCTGCTGTCCCTGTAATAAACCCGAAAATTTTG
AATTTTTGTAATTTGTTTTTGTAATTCTTTAGTTTGTATGTCTGTTGCTATTATGTCTACTATTCTTTCC
CCTGCACTGTACCCCCCAATCCCCCCTTTTCTTTTAAAATTGTGGATGAATACTGCCATTTGGCGATACC
GTCGAGATCCGTTCACTAATCGAATGGATCTGTCTCTGTCTCTCTCTCCACCTTCTTCTTCTATTCCTTC
GGGCCTGTCGGGTCCCCTCGGGGTTGGGAGGTGGGTCTGAAACGATAATGGTGAATATCCCTGCCTAACT
CTATTCACTATAGAAAGTACAGCAAAAACTATTCTTAAACCTACCAAGCCTCCTACTATCATTATGAATA
ATTTTATATACCACAGCCAATTTGTTATGTTAAACCAATTCCACAAACTTGCCCATTTATCTAATTCCAA
TAATTCTTGTTCATTCTTTTCTTGCTGGTTTTGCGATTCTTCAATTAAGGAGTGTATTAAGCTTGTGTAA
TTGTTAATTTCTCTGTCCCACTCCATCCAGGTCGTGTGATTCCAAATCTGTTCCAGAGATTTATTACTCC
AACTAGCATTCCAAGGCACAGCAGTGGTGCAAATGAGTTTTCCAGAGCAACCCCAAATCCCCAGGAGCTG
TTGATCCTTTAGGTATCTTTCCACAGCCAGGATTCTTGCCTGGAGCTGCTTGATGCCCCAGACTGTGAGT
TGCAACAGATGCTGTTGCGCCTCAATAGCCCTCAGCAAATTGTTCTGCTGCTGCACTATACCAGACAATA
ATTGTCTGGCCTGTACCGTCAGCGTCATTGACGCTGCGCCCATAGTGCTTCCTGCTGCTCCCAAGAACCC
AAGGAACAAAGCTCCTATTCCCACTGCTCTTTTTTCTCTCTGCACCACTCTTCTCTTTGCCTTGGTGGGT
GCTACTCCTAATGGTTCAATTTTTACTACTTTATATTTATATAATTCACTTCTCCAATTGTCCCTCATAT
CTCCTCCTCCAGGTCTGAAGATCAGCGGCCGGCCGCTTGCTGTGCGGTGGTCTTACTTTTGTTTTGCTCT
TCCTCTATCTTGTCTAAAGCTTCCTTGGTGTCTTTTATCTCTATCCTTTGATGCACACAATAGAGGGTTG
CTACTGTATTATATAATGATCTAAGTTCTTCTGATCCTGTCTGAAGGGATGGTTGTAGCTGTCCCAGTAT
TTGTCTACAGCCTTCTGATGTTTCTAACAGGCCAGGATTAACTGCGAATCGTTCTAGCTCCCTGCTTGCC
CATACTATATGTTTTAATTTATATTTTTTCTTTCCCCCTGGCCTTAACCGAATTTTTTCCCATCGCGATC
TAATTCTCCCCCGCTTAATACTGACGCTCTCGCACCCATCTCTCTCCTTCTAGCCTCCGCTAGTCAAAAT
TTTTGGCGTACTCACCAGTCGCCGCCCCTCGCCTCTTGCCGTGCGCGCTTCAGCAAGCCGAGTCCTGCGT
CGAGAGAGCTCCTCTGGTTTCCCTTTCGCTTTCAAGTCCCTGTTCGGGCGCCACTGCTAGAGATTTTCCA
CACTGACTAAAAGGGTCTGAGGGATCTCTAGTTACCAGAGTCACACAACAGACGGGCACACAC
Features (pLannotate 1.2.2; 35 found; start..end, strand, type, name):
    227..556     -  CDS            nef (fragment): NEF_HV1BR - Experimental evidence at protein level: Swiss-Prot protein existence level 1. Extracellular Nef protein targets CD4(+) T-lymphocytes for apoptosis by interacting with CXCR4 surface receptors (PubMed:14990729). From Human immunodeficiency virus type 1 group M subtype B (isolate BRU/LAI) (HIV-1).
    723..857     -  polyA_signal   SV40 poly(A) signal: SV40 polyadenylation signal
    880..963     -  CDS            large T antigen (fragment): large T antigen from SV40 (simian virus 40)
   1282..1302    -  CDS            SV40 NLS: nuclear localization signal of SV40 (simian virus 40) large T antigen
   1432..1497    -  intron         small t intron: SV40 (simian virus 40) small t antigen intron
   1499..1573    -  CDS            small t antigen (fragment): SV40 (simian virus 40) small t antigen
   1577..1882    -  CDS            frsA (fragment): FRSA_ECOLI - Also known as yafA. Experimental evidence at protein level: Swiss-Prot protein existence level 1. Catalyzes the hydrolysis of esters (PubMed:15808744). Displays esterase activity toward pNP-butyrate (PubMed:15808744). May stimulate mixed-acid fermentation by acting as a fermentation/respiration switch that down-regulates respiration and up- regulates fermentation rates (PubMed:15169777). From Escherichia coli (strain K12).
   1977..2312    -  CDS            gpt (fragment): XGPT_ECOLI - Also known as gpp, gxu. Experimental evidence at protein level: Swiss-Prot protein existence level 1. Purine salvage pathway enzyme that catalyzes the transfer of the ribosyl-5-phosphate group from 5-phospho-alpha-D-ribose 1- diphosphate (PRPP) to the N9 position of the 6-oxopurines guanine and xanthine to form the corresponding ribonucleotides GMP (guanosine 5'- monophosphate) and XMP (xanthosine 5'-monophosphate), with the release of PPi. To a lesser extent, also acts on hypoxanthine (PubMed:9100006, PubMed:3886014). Does not ribophosphorylate adenine (PubMed:3886014). From Esch
   2312..2431    -  CDS            gpt (fragment): XGPT_ECOLI - Also known as gpp, gxu. Experimental evidence at protein level: Swiss-Prot protein existence level 1. Purine salvage pathway enzyme that catalyzes the transfer of the ribosyl-5-phosphate group from 5-phospho-alpha-D-ribose 1- diphosphate (PRPP) to the N9 position of the 6-oxopurines guanine and xanthine to form the corresponding ribonucleotides GMP (guanosine 5'- monophosphate) and XMP (xanthosine 5'-monophosphate), with the release of PPi. To a lesser extent, also acts on hypoxanthine (PubMed:9100006, PubMed:3886014). Does not ribophosphorylate adenine (PubMed:3886014). From Esch
   2631..2960    -  promoter       SV40 promoter: SV40 enhancer and early promoter
   2967..3023    -  CDS            lacI (fragment): lac repressor; lacI; The lac repressor binds to the lac operator to inhibit transcription in E. coli. This inhibition can be relieved by adding lactose or isopropyl-β-D-thiogalactopyranoside (IPTG).
   3206..3794    -  rep_origin     ori: high-copy-number ColE1/pMB1/pBR322/pUC origin of replication
   3965..4825    -  CDS            AmpR: β-lactamase; bla; confers resistance to ampicillin, carbenicillin, and related antibiotics
   4826..4930    -  promoter       AmpR promoter: bla
   5025..5060    +  CDS            rop (fragment): Rop protein, which maintains plasmids at low copy number; rop
   5162..5210    +  misc_feature   bom (fragment): basis of mobility region from pBR322
   5211..5490    -  CDS            TcR (fragment): tetracycline efflux protein; tet; confers resistance to tetracycline
   5718..5736    +  promoter       SP6 promoter: promoter for bacteriophage SP6 RNA polymerase
   5761..5994    -  LTR            3' LTR (ΔU3): self-inactivating 3' long terminal repeat (LTR) from HIV-1
   5996..6064    -  CDS            nef (fragment): NEF_HV1Z2 - Experimental evidence at protein level: Swiss-Prot protein existence level 1. Extracellular Nef protein targets CD4(+) T-lymphocytes for apoptosis by interacting with CXCR4 surface receptors. From Human immunodeficiency virus type 1 group M subtype D (isolate Z2/CDC-Z34) (HIV-1).
   6081..6103    -  misc_feature   MCS (fragment): pBluescript multiple cloning site
   6104..6692    -  misc_feature   WPRE: woodchuck hepatitis virus posttranscriptional regulatory element
   6692..6710    -  misc_feature   MCS (fragment): pBluescript multiple cloning site
   6711..6731    -  misc_feature   MCS (fragment): pUC18/19 multiple cloning site
   6733..8406    -  CDS            KIFC1 (fragment): KIFC1_HUMAN - Also known as HSET, KNSL2. Experimental evidence at protein level: Swiss-Prot protein existence level 1. Minus end-directed microtubule-dependent motor required for bipolar spindle formation (PubMed:15843429). May contribute to movement of early endocytic vesicles (By similarity). Regulates cilium formation and structure (By similarity). From Homo sapiens (Human).
   8407..9102    -  CDS            TagBFP: TagBFP is a basic (constitutively fluorescent) blue fluorescent protein published in 2008, derived from Entacmaea quadricolor. It is reported to be a very rapidly-maturing monomer with very low acid sensitivity.
   9112..9642    -  CDS            PYL1 (fragment): PYL1_ARATH - Also known as RCAR12. Experimental evidence at protein level: Swiss-Prot protein existence level 1. Receptor for abscisic acid (ABA) required for ABA-mediated responses such as stomatal closure and germination inhibition. Inhibits the activity of group-A protein phosphatases type 2C (PP2Cs) when activated by ABA (PubMed:19407143, PubMed:19855379, PubMed:19893533, PubMed:19898420, PubMed:23844015, PubMed:21658606). Can be activated by both (-)-ABA and (+)-ABA (PubMed:23844015). From Arabidopsis thaliana (Mouse-ear cress).
   9718..10217   -  promoter       PGK promoter: mouse phosphoglycerate kinase 1 promoter
  10222..10245   +  misc_feature   MCS (fragment): pBluescript multiple cloning site
  10282..10399   -  misc_feature   cPPT/CTS: central polypurine tract and central termination sequence of HIV-1
  10436..10536   -  CDS            Rev (fragment): human immunodeficiency virus 1 (HIV-1) Rev protein; rev; enhances nuclear export of unspliced and incompletely spliced viral mRNAs
  10913..11146   -  misc_feature   RRE: The Rev response element (RRE) of HIV-1 allows for Rev-dependent mRNA export from the nucleus to the cytoplasm.
  11321..11659   -  CDS            HIV-1 gag (fragment): gag protein from human immunodeficiency virus 1; gag
  11643..11768   -  misc_feature   HIV-1 Ψ: packaging signal of human immunodeficiency virus type 1
  11815..179     -  LTR            5' LTR (truncated) (across the origin): truncated 5' long terminal repeat (LTR) from HIV-1
