[The description below was written by a language model from this plasmid's Addgene catalogue record and pLannotate feature annotations shown in this document.]
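Description:
pSLQ10622 is a lentiviral mammalian expression plasmid built on the pHR backbone, about 11.9 kb in the sequenced record. It is maintained in E. coli through a high-copy ColE1/pUC-type origin and an ampicillin resistance gene (β-lactamase). The feature table also shows backbone remnants typical of older pHR vectors, including an SV40 promoter driving a fragmented E. coli gpt gene with SV40 small t intron and polyadenylation sequences, plus fragments of rop, bom and the tetracycline resistance gene. These lie outside the viral transfer cassette. The lentiviral portion comprises a truncated HIV-1 5′ LTR, the Ψ packaging signal with a partial gag sequence, the Rev response element for Rev-dependent nuclear export of the genomic RNA, the cPPT/CTS element, a WPRE that enhances transcript expression, and a self-inactivating ΔU3 3′ LTR.

Between the cPPT and the WPRE, a mouse PGK promoter drives a single fusion protein. It consists of a fragment of the Arabidopsis abscisic acid receptor PYL1, the blue fluorescent protein TagBFP, and residues 125–673 of human KIFC1 (HSET), a minus end-directed microtubule motor. PYL1 is generally used as one half of an abscisic acid-inducible dimerisation pair, so the fusion presumably lets the motor be recruited to a partner-tagged component, although the partner is not part of this record. TagBFP allows expression and localisation of the fusion to be visualised. According to the record, the construct is used in the CRISPR-TO system to drive retrograde transport of RNA along microtubules in live cells. No mammalian drug selection marker within the viral cassette is annotated.
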