Addgene plasmid #239274: pSLQ10622
Purpose: Expresses PYL1-KIFC1* for the retrograde transport of RNA along microtubules via CRISPR-TO
Depositing lab: Stanley Qi. Depositing organization: Stanford University. Publication: Programmable control of spatial transcriptome in live cells and neurons. Han M, Fu ML, Zhu Y, Choi AA, Li E, Bezney J, Cai S, Miles L, Ma Y, Qi LS. Nature. 2025 Jul;643(8070):241-251. doi: 10.1038/s41586-025-09020-z. Epub 2025 May 21. PubMed 40399675.
Backbone
  Vector backbone: pHR vector backbone
  Vector type: Mammalian Expression, Lentiviral
Growth in bacteria
  Bacterial resistance: Ampicillin, 100 μg/mL
  Growth temperature: 37°C
  Growth strain: NEB Stable
  Copy number: High Copy
Gene/Insert
  Gene/Insert name: PYL1-BFP-KIFC1(aa125-673)
  Species: H. sapiens (human)
  Insert size (bp): 4114
  Entrez Gene: KIFC1 (a.k.a. HSET, KNSL2)
  Promoter: PGK
  Cloning method: Restriction Enzyme; 5′ cloning site Unknown (unknown if destroyed)
Terms and licenses: Academic/Nonprofit Terms; Industry Terms: Not Available to Industry
How to cite: pSLQ10622 was a gift from Stanley Qi (Addgene plasmid # 239274 ; http://n2t.net/addgene:239274 ; RRID:Addgene_239274)
